>Addgene plasmid #156506 | pD649-HAsp-MOG-Fc(DAPA)-AviTag-6xHis | addgene full sequence | sequence record 368833 | Addgene NGS Result
GCCATGGGGCGGAGAATGGGCGGAACTGGGCGGAGTTAGGGGCGGGATGGGCGGAGTTAGGGGCGGGACT
ATGGTTGCTGACTAATTGAGATGCATGCTTTGCATACTTCTGCCTGCTGGGGAGCCTGGGGACTTTCCAC
ACCTGGTTGCTGACTAATTGAGATGCATGCTTTGCATACTTCTGCCTGCTGGGGAGCCTGGGGACTTTCC
ACACCCTAACTGACACACATTCCACAGAATTAATTCGCGTTAAATTTTTGTTAAATCAGCTCATTTTTTA
ACCAATAGGCCGAAATCGGCAAAATCCCTTATAAATCAAAAGAATAGACCGAGATAGGGTTGAGTGTTGT
GATGCAATTTCCTCATTTTATTAGGAAAGGACAGTGGGAGTGGCACCTTCCAGGGTCAAGGAAGGCACGG
GGGAGGGGCAAACAACAGATGGCTGGCAACTAGAAGGCACAGTCGAGGCTGATTTTCTCTATCTATTTAT
TTTACTACTCAAGACTATCTTGCAAAGTAGAAGAACCCTGTCTGCAGTATGACGACCGTGTATACCCGAT
TGGCTTACCGGGTAACGCGTTGTGCCAGTGACTACAGGCCGGCCTTAGTGGTGATGGTGGTGGTGTTCAT
GCCACTCAATCTTCTGAGCCTCGAAAATATCATTAAGACCGCTGCCGCCGGGGCTCAGGCTCAGGGACTT
CTGGGTGTAGTGGTTGTGCAGGGCCTCGTGCATCACGCTGCAGCTGAACACGTTGCCCTGCTGCCACCTG
GACTTGTCCACGGTCAGCTTGCTGTACAGGAAGAAGCTGCCGTCGCTGTCCAGCACTGGGGGGGTGGTCT
TGTAGTTGTTCTCGGGCTGGCCGTTGCTCTCCCACTCCACGGCGATATCGCTGGGGTAGAAGCCCTTCAC
CAGACAGGTCAGGGACACCTGGTTCTTGGTCATCTCCTCCCGGCTGGGGGGCAGGGTGTACACCTGGGGC
TCCCGTGGCTGGCCCTTGGCCTTGCTGATTGTCTTTTCGATTGGGGCAGCCAGGGCCTTGTTGGAGACTT
TGCACTTGTATTCTTTGCCGTTCAGCCAGTCCTGGTGCAGCACGGTCAGCACGGACACCACCCTGTAGGT
GCTGTTGTACTGCTCCTCTCTGGGCTTGGTCTTGGCGTTGTGCACCTCCACGCCGTCCACGTACCAGTTG
AACTTCACCTCTGGGTCCTCGTGGGACACGGCCACCACCACGCAGGTCACCTCGGGGGTCCTGCTGATCA
TCAGGGTGTCCTTGGGCTTGGGGGGGAACAGGAACACGGAAGGCCCTCCCAGCAGTTCTGGAGCTGGGCA
GGGGGGGCAGGTGTGGGTCTTGTCGCCGCCCGGCGCGCCACCGGGTGACACCCAGTAGAAGGGATCTTCC
ACCTTCAGTTCCATGGCGGCTTCCTCTTGATAGCTGTGGTCCCGGAAGAAACAGGTGAAGCCGCCTTCGT
CGCTGAACCGCACGTTTCTGATTCTCAGGGTCACTTTGCCCTCGCCGATGGCATCCTTCAGCAGCTCGGT
TCTTCCTCTGTACTCAGGGGCCTGATCGCCATCCTGGTCCTTGCCGTTTCTGTACAGGTGCACCACTCTG
CTGAATGGAGGTCTGTACCAGCCAACTTCCATGCCTGTGGCGTTCTTGCCGGGGCTGATTCTACAAGGCA
GTTCCACCTCATCTCCCACGAGGGCTCTGATGGGGTGTCTAGGGCCAATCACTCTAAACTGTCCGGCGGC
CGCAGCGAACACCAGGCAGAAGATGTAGCTCAGGGCAATGATGGTCTTCATGGTGGCGCTAGCAGGCGCG
TTTTCGATAGAACCGAGGTGCAGTTGGACCTGGGAGTGGACACCTGTGGAGAGAAAGGCAAAGTGGATGT
TATTCTATAGTGTCACCTAAATCGTATGTGTATGATACATAAGGTTATGTATTAATTGTAGCCGCGTTCT
AACGAAGCCAAGGGGGTGGGCCTATAGACTCTATAGGCGGTACTTACGTCACTCTTGGCACGGGGAATCC
GCGTTCCAATGCACCGTTCCCGGCCGCGGAGGCTGGATCGGTCCCGGTGTCTTCTATGGAGGTCAAAACA
GCGTGGATGGCGTCTCCAGGCGATCTGACGGTTCACTAAACGAGCTCTGCTTATATAGACCTCCCACCGT
ACACGCCTACCGCCCATTTGCGTCAATGGGGCGGAGTTGTTACGACATTTTGGAAAGTCCCGTTGATTTT
GGTGCCAAAACAAACTCCCATTGACGTCAATGGGGTGGAGACTTGGAAATCCCCGTGAGTCAAACCGCTA
TCCACGCCCATTGATGTACTGCCAAAACCGCATCACCATGGTAATAGCGATGACTAATACGTAGATGTAC
TGCCAAGTAGGAAAGTCCCATAAGGTCATGTACTGGGCATAATGCCAGGCGGGCCATTTACCGTCATTGA
CGTCAATAGGGGGCGTACTTGGCATATGATACACTTGATGTACTGCCAAGTGGGCAGTTTACCGTAAATA
CTCCACCCATTGACGTCAATGGAAAGTCCCTATTGGCGTTACTATGGGAACATACGTCATTATTGACGTC
AATGGGCGGGGGTCGTTGGGCGGTCAGCCAGGCGGGCCATTTACCGTAAGTTATGTAACGCGGAACTCCA
TATATGGGCTATGAACTAATGACCCCGTAATTGATTACTATTAATAACTAGTCAATAATCAATGCCAACA
TGGCGGTCATATTGGACATGAGCCAATATAAATGTACATATTATGATATAGATACAACGTATGCAATGGC
CAATAGCCAATATTGATTTATGCTATATAACCAATGAATAATATGGCTAATGGCCAATATTGAGTCAACG
CCACTGTGCATGAAGCTCGTAATTGTTATCCGCTCACAATTAAGGGCGACACAAAATTTATTCTAAATGA
TAATAAATACTGATAACATCTTATAGTTTGTATTATATTTTGTATTATCGTTGACATGTATAATTTTGAT
ATCAAAAACTGATTTTCCCTTTATTATTTTCGAGATTTATTTTCTTAATTCTCTTTAACAAACTAGAAAT
ATTGTATATACAAAAAATCATAAATAATAGATGAATAGTTTAATTATAGGTGTTCATCAATCGAAAAAGC
AACGTATCTTATTTAAAGTGCGTTGCTTTTTTCTCATTTATAAGGTTAAATAATTCTCATATATCAAGCA
AAGTGACAGGCGCCCTTAAATATTCTGACAAATGCTCTTTCCCTAAACTCCCCCCATAAAAAAACCCGCC
GAAGCGGGTTTTTACGTTATTTGCGGATTAACGATTACTCGTTATCAGAACCGCCCAGGGGGCCCGAGCT
TAAGACTGGCCGTCGTTTTACAACACAGAAAGAGTTTGTAGAAACGCAAAAAGGCCATCCGTCAGGGGCC
TTCTGCTTAGTTTGATGCCTGGCAGTTCCCTACTCTCGCCTTCCGCTTCCTCGCTCACTGACTCGCTGCG
CTCGGTCGTTCGGCTGCGGCGAGCGGTATCAGCTCACTCAAAGGCGGTAATACGGTTATCCACAGAATCA
GGGGATAACGCAGGAAAGAACATGTGAGCAAAAGGCCAGCAAAAGGCCAGGAACCGTAAAAAGGCCGCGT
TGCTGGCGTTTTTCCATAGGCTCCGCCCCCCTGACGAGCATCACAAAAATCGACGCTCAAGTCAGAGGTG
GCGAAACCCGACAGGACTATAAAGATACCAGGCGTTTCCCCCTGGAAGCTCCCTCGTGCGCTCTCCTGTT
CCGACCCTGCCGCTTACCGGATACCTGTCCGCCTTTCTCCCTTCGGGAAGCGTGGCGCTTTCTCATAGCT
CACGCTGTAGGTATCTCAGTTCGGTGTAGGTCGTTCGCTCCAAGCTGGGCTGTGTGCACGAACCCCCCGT
TCAGCCCGACCGCTGCGCCTTATCCGGTAACTATCGTCTTGAGTCCAACCCGGTAAGACACGACTTATCG
CCACTGGCAGCAGCCACTGGTAACAGGATTAGCAGAGCGAGGTATGTAGGCGGTGCTACAGAGTTCTTGA
AGTGGTGGGCTAACTACGGCTACACTAGAAGAACAGTATTTGGTATCTGCGCTCTGCTGAAGCCAGTTAC
CTTCGGAAAAAGAGTTGGTAGCTCTTGATCCGGCAAACAAACCACCGCTGGTAGCGGTGGTTTTTTTGTT
TGCAAGCAGCAGATTACGCGCAGAAAAAAAGGATCTCAAGAAGATCCTTTGATCTTTTCTACGGGGTCTG
ACGCTCAGTGGAACGACGCGCGCGTAACTCACGTTAAGGGATTTTGGTCATGAGCAAGGGGTGTTATGAG
CCATATTCAGGTATAAATGGGCTCGCGATAATGTTCAGAATTGGTTAATTGGTTGTAACACTGACCCCTA
TTTGTTTATTTTTCTAAATACATTCAAATATGTATCCGCTCATGAGACAATAACCCTGATAAATGCTTCA
ATAATATTGAAAAAGGAAGAATATGAGTATTCAACATTTCCGTGTCGCCCTTATTCCCTTTTTTGCGGCA
TTTTGCCTTCCTGTTTTTGCTCACCCAGAAACGCTGGTGAAAGTAAAAGATGCTGAAGATCAGTTGGGTG
CACGAGTGGGTTACATCGAACTGGATCTCAACAGCGGTAAGATCCTTGAGAGTTTTCGCCCCGAAGAACG
TTTTCCAATGATGAGCACTTTTAAAGTTCTGCTATGTGGCGCGGTATTATCCCGTATTGACGCCGGGCAA
GAGCAACTCGGTCGCCGCATACACTATTCTCAGAATGACTTGGTTGAGTACTCACCAGTCACAGAAAAGC
ATCTTACGGATGGCATGACAGTAAGAGAATTATGCAGTGCTGCCATAACCATGAGTGATAACACTGCGGC
CAACTTACTTCTGACAACGATCGGAGGACCGAAGGAGCTAACCGCTTTTTTGCACAACATGGGGGATCAT
GTAACTCGCCTTGATCGTTGGGAACCGGAGCTGAATGAAGCCATACCAAACGACGAGCGTGACACCACGA
TGCCTGTAGCGATGGCAACAACGTTGCGCAAACTATTAACTGGCGAACTACTTACTCTAGCTTCCCGGCA
ACAATTAATAGACTGGATGGAGGCGGATAAAGTTGCAGGACCACTTCTGCGCTCGGCCCTTCCGGCTGGC
TGGTTTATTGCTGATAAATCCGGAGCCGGTGAGCGTGGTTCTCGCGGTATCATCGCAGCGCTGGGGCCAG
ATGGTAAGCCCTCCCGTATCGTAGTTATCTACACGACGGGGAGTCAGGCAACTATGGATGAACGAAATAG
ACAGATCGCTGAGATAGGTGCCTCACTGATTAAGCATTGGTAATGACCATGATTACGCCAAGCTCTAGCT
AGAGGTCGACGGTATACAGACATGATAAGATACATTGATGAGTTTGGACAAACCACAACTAGAATGCAGT
GAAAAAAATGCTTTATTTGTGAAATTTGTGATGCTATTGCTTTATTTGTAACCATTATAAGCTGCAATAA
ACAAGTTGGGGTGGGCGAAGAACTCCAGCATGAGATCCCCGCGCTGGAGGATCATCCAGCCGGCGTCCCG
GAAAACGATTCCGAAGCCCAACCTTTCATAGAAGGCGGCGGTGGAATCGAAATCTCGTAGCACGTGTCAG
GCACCGGGCTTGCGGGTCATGCACCAGGTGCGCGGTCCTTCGGGCACCTCGACGTCGGCGGTGACGGTGA
AGCCGAGCCGCTCGTAGAAGGGGAGGTTGCGGGGCGCGGATGTCTCCAGGAAGGCGGGCACCCCGGCGCG
CTCGGCCGCCTCCACTCCGGGGAGCACGACGGCGCTGCCCAGACCCTTGCCCTGGTGGTCGGGCGAGACG
CCGACGGTGGCCAGGAACCACGCGGGCTCCTTGGGCCGGTGCGGCGCCAGGAGGCCTTCCATCTGTTGCT
GCGCGGCCAGCCGGGAACCGCTCAACTCGGCCATGCGCGGGCCGATCTCGGCGAACACCGCCCCCGCTTC
GACGCTCTCCGGCGTGGTCCAGACCGCCACCGCGGCGCCGTCGTCCGCGACCCACACCTTGCCGATGTCG
AGCCCGACGCGCGTGAGGAAGAGTTCTTGCAGCTCGGTGACCCGCTCGATGTGGCGGTCCGGATCGACGG
TGTGGCGCGTGGCGGGGTAGTCGGCGAACGCGGCGGCGAGGGTGCGTACGGCCCTGGGGACGTCGTCGCG
GGTGGCGAGGCGCACCGTGGGCTTGTACTCGGTCATGGTTTAGTTCCTCACCTTGTCGTATTATACTATG
CCGATATACTATGCCGATGATTAATTGTCAACACGTGCTGATCAGATCCGAAAATGGATATACAAGCTCC
CGGGAGCTTTTTGCAAAAGCCTAGGCCTCCAAAAAAGCCTCCTCACTACTTCTGGAATAGCTCAGAGGCA
GAGGCGGCCTCGGCCTCTGCATAAATAAAAAAAATTAGTCA
Features (pLannotate 1.2.2; 21 found; start..end, strand, type, name):
    242..350     -  rep_origin     f1 ori (fragment): f1 bacteriophage origin of replication; arrow indicates direction of (+) strand synthesis
    351..462     -  polyA_signal   bGH poly(A) signal: bovine growth hormone polyadenylation signal
    677..1354    -  CDS            IGHG1 (fragment): IGHG1_HUMAN - Experimental evidence at protein level: Swiss-Prot protein existence level 1. Constant region of immunoglobulin heavy chains. Immunoglobulins, also known as antibodies, are membrane-bound or secreted glycoproteins produced by B lymphocytes. In the recognition phase of humoral immunity, the membrane-bound immunoglobulins serve as receptors which, upon binding of a specific antigen, trigger the clonal expansion and differentiation of B lymphocytes into immunoglobulins- secreting plasma cells. Secreted immunoglobulins mediate the effector phase of humoral immunity, which results in
   1370..1762    -  CDS            MOG (fragment): MOG_HUMAN - Experimental evidence at protein level: Swiss-Prot protein existence level 1. (Microbial infection) Acts as a receptor for rubella virus. From Homo sapiens (Human).
   1853..1890    -  CDS            IgH signal sequence (fragment): signal sequence from the mouse immunoglobulin heavy chain variable region
   1894..1912    -  promoter       SP6 promoter: promoter for bacteriophage SP6 RNA polymerase
   1964..2007    -  intron         CMV intron (fragment): modified intron A from human cytomegalovirus
   2143..2346    -  promoter       CMV promoter: human cytomegalovirus (CMV) immediate early promoter
   2347..2650    -  enhancer       CMV enhancer: human cytomegalovirus immediate early enhancer
   2893..2909    -  protein_bind   lac operator: The lac repressor binds to the lac operator to inhibit transcription in E. coli. This inhibition can be relieved by adding lactose or isopropyl-β-D-thiogalactopyranoside (IPTG). lac repressor encoded by lacI
   3365..3384    +  CDS            lacZα (fragment): LacZα fragment of β-galactosidase; lacZ fragment
   3409..3426    -  terminator     rrnB T2 terminator (fragment): transcription terminator T2 from the E. coli rrnB gene
   3651..4239    -  rep_origin     ori: high-copy-number ColE1/pMB1/pBR322/pUC origin of replication
   4350..4374    +  CDS            KanR (fragment): aminoglycoside phosphotransferase; aph(3')-Ia; confers resistance to kanamycin
   4404..4500    +  promoter       AmpR promoter (fragment): bla
   4503..5363    +  CDS            AmpR: β-lactamase; bla; confers resistance to ampicillin, carbenicillin, and related antibiotics
   5416..5537    -  polyA_signal   SV40 poly(A) signal: SV40 polyadenylation signal
   5532..5657    -  CDS            ble (fragment): BLE_KLEPN - Experimental evidence at protein level: Swiss-Prot protein existence level 1. Binding protein with a strong affinity to the bleomycin family of antibiotics. Binds to CL990; an antimitotic-antibiotic compound. From Klebsiella pneumoniae.
   5667..6266    -  CDS            PuroR (fragment): puromycin N-acetyltransferase; pac from Streptomyces; confers resistance to puromycin
   6285..6332    -  promoter       EM7 promoter: synthetic bacterial promoter&nbsp
   6380..228     -  promoter       SV40 promoter (across the origin): SV40 enhancer and early promoter
