[The description below was written by a language model from this plasmid's Addgene catalogue record and pLannotate feature annotations shown in this document.]
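Description:
pD649-HAsp-MOG-Fc(DAPA)-AviTag-6xHis is a mammalian expression plasmid built on the pD649 backbone for secreted production of the extracellular domain of human myelin oligodendrocyte glycoprotein (MOG). It is propagated in E. coli as a high-copy plasmid through a ColE1/pUC-type origin and selected with ampicillin via a complete β-lactamase gene. The annotated sequence (about 6.5 kb) also contains an SV40 early promoter and EM7 promoter upstream of a puromycin N-acetyltransferase coding region, followed by a short ble fragment and an SV40 polyadenylation signal. This suggests a puromycin selection cassette for mammalian cells, although the catalogue entry does not list a mammalian marker. The short f1 ori, KanR, lacZα and rrnB terminator matches are only remnant fragments.

The expression unit is driven by the CMV enhancer and immediate-early promoter with a partial CMV intron A, and an SP6 promoter sits just upstream of the coding region. The open reading frame begins with a signal peptide: the name indicates an HA-derived leader ("HAsp"), while the automated annotation matched a fragment of a mouse IgH signal sequence. The 375 bp MOG ectodomain follows, cloned between retained NotI and AscI sites. It is fused at its C terminus to a human IgG1 Fc carrying the D265A and P329A (DAPA) substitutions, then an AviTag and a 6xHis tag, and the unit ends at a bGH polyadenylation signal. The DAPA mutations are generally used to reduce Fc effector binding. The Fc dimerises the ectodomain, the AviTag permits site-specific biotinylation by BirA, and the His tag allows metal-affinity purification. The construct belongs to a collection made for mapping interactions among human IgSF cell-surface proteins. The depositor notes that some plasmids in the set may carry an IS4-like transposase insertion upstream of the CMV promoter, but no such feature is annotated here.
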