Addgene plasmid #156506: pD649-HAsp-MOG-Fc(DAPA)-AviTag-6xHis
Purpose: Mammalian expression of cell-surface protein extracellular domain fused to Fc(DAPA)-Avi-6xHis. Protein is secreted from cells.
Depositing lab: Chris Garcia. Depositing organization: Stanford University. Publication: A Human IgSF Cell-Surface Interactome Reveals a Complex Network of Protein-Protein Interactions. Wojtowicz WM, Vielmetter J, Fernandes RA, Siepe DH, Eastman CL, Chisholm GB, Cox S, Klock H, Anderson PW, Rue SM, Miller JJ, Glaser SM, Bragstad ML, Vance J, Lam AW, Lesley SA, Zinn K, Garcia KC. Cell. 2020 Aug 20;182(4):1027-1043.e17. doi: 10.1016/j.cell.2020.07.025. PubMed 32822567.
Backbone
  Vector backbone: pD649
  Backbone size w/o insert (bp): 6106
  Vector type: Mammalian Expression
Growth in bacteria
  Bacterial resistance: Ampicillin, 100 μg/mL
  Growth temperature: 37°C
  Growth strain: DH5alpha
  Copy number: High Copy
Gene/Insert
  Gene/Insert name: MOG
  Species: H. sapiens (human)
  Insert size (bp): 375
  Mutation: Fc region of human IgG contains D265A and P329A mutations (DAPA)
  Entrez Gene: MOG (a.k.a. BTN6, BTNL11, MOGIG2, NRCLP7)
  Promoter: CMV/SP6
  Tag / fusion protein: Fc(DAPA)-AviTag-6xHis (C terminal on backbone)
  Cloning method: Restriction Enzyme; 5′ cloning site GCGGCCGC (not destroyed); 3′ cloning site GGCGCGCC (not destroyed)
  Sequencing primers: 5′ ATTTAGGTGACACTATAG; 3′ CACGTACCAGTTGAACTTCACC
Resource information
  A portion of this plasmid was derived from a plasmid made by: synthesis by ThermoFisher
Terms and licenses: Academic/Nonprofit Terms; Industry Terms: Not Available to Industry
Depositor comments: Some plasmids in this collection may have an IS4-like element ISVsa5 family transposase upstream of the CMV promoter.
How to cite: pD649-HAsp-MOG-Fc(DAPA)-AviTag-6xHis was a gift from Chris Garcia (Addgene plasmid # 156506 ; http://n2t.net/addgene:156506 ; RRID:Addgene_156506)
